>Addgene plasmid #241125 | pDMJ2-SARS-CoV-2-Spike (XBB-5a) | addgene full sequence | sequence record 486248 | Addgene NGS Result
ATGTTCGTGTTTCTGGTTCTTCTTCCCCTGGTGTCTAGTCAGTGCGTCAACTTGATCACGCGAACACAGC
TGTACACCAATTCCTTTACACGAGGCGTCTACTATCCCGACAAGGTGTTCCGAAGCAGTGTTTTGCACTC
CACGCAGGACCTTTTCTTGCCCTTCTTCTCAAATGTGACTTGGTTTCATGCAATACACGTATCCGGGACT
AATGGCATCAAGAGATTCGACAATCCCGCCTTGCCTTTTAACGACGGCGTGTATTTTGCCAGTACAGAAA
AGAGCAATATTATCCGGGGATGGATCTTCGGCACGACTCTGGATAGTAAAACACAATCCCTGCTGATCGT
GAATAATGCGACAAACGTCGTCATAAAAGTCTGCGAGTTCCAGTTCTGCAACGACCCTTTCCTCGACGTG
TACCAGAAGAACAATAAATCTTGGAGCGAAAGTGAGTTTCGCGTGTACTCCAGTGCAAATAACTGTACTT
TTGAGTACGTAAGCCAGCCTTTCCTGATGGACCTCGAAGGGAAAGAGGGGAACTTTAAGAACCTGCGCGA
ATTCGTGTTCAAGAACATCGACGGTTATTTTAAAATATACAGCAAGCACACCCCTATTAACCTGGAGAGA
GATTTGCCACAAGGTTTTAGCGCCCTGGAACCCCTCGTGGACCTTCCTATCGGCATCAACATCACGCGCT
TCCAAACTCTGCTCGCACTGCATCGGTCTTATCTGACCCCTGGAGATTCATCCTCAGGATGGACCGCGGG
TGCTGCTGCATATTATGTGGGATATCTGCAGCCTAGGACCTTCCTGCTCAAATACAACGAGAACGGCACC
ATCACTGACGCTGTTGATTGCGCGCTGGACCCATTGTCTGAAACCAAATGCACACTGAAAAGCTTCACAG
TCGAGAAGGGCATTTACCAGACGAGCAACTTCAGAGTTCAGCCCACAGAGAGCATCGTTCGCTTCCCCAA
CATTACCAATTTGTGCCCATTCCACGAGGTCTTTAACGCAACTACCTTTGCCAGTGTTTACGCCTGGAAC
AGGAAACGGATATCCAATTGCGTGGCCGATTACAGCGTAATCTACAATTTCGCTCCCTTTTTCGCCTTTA
AATGCTACGGTGTCTCCCCTACGAAGCTGAATGATCTGTGCTTTACTAATGTCTATGCGGACAGCTTCGT
TATTAGAGGTAACGAGGTCAGCCAAATCGCCCCAGGGCAGACTGGAAACATAGCCGACTACAATTACAAA
CTGCCAGATGATTTCACCGGCTGCGTCATCGCCTGGAACTCCAATAAGCTCGATAGTAAACCCAGCGGCA
ATTACAACTATCTCTATAGGCTGTTTCGAAAGAGCAAGCTGAAACCTTTTGAGCGGGACATTTCAACAGA
GATCTTCCAGGCCGGAAACAAGCCCTGCAACGGGGTCGCCGGGAGCAATTGTTACAGCCCGCTGCGGAGC
TATGGATTTCGGCCGACTTACGGCGTTGGCCACCAGCCATATCGGGTGGTGGTGCTGTCATTTGAGCTGC
TTCATGCGCCTGCTACAGTATGTGGGCCTAAAAAGTCTACCAATCTGGTGAAAAATAAGTGCGTGAACTT
CAACTTCAATGGCCTCACCGGGACAGGCGTGTTGACAGAATCCAATAAGAAATTCCTGCCATTCCAGCAG
TTCGGCAGGGATATCGCAGACACGACCGATGCGGTGCGAGATCCCCAGACATTGGAGATTCTGGACATTA
CTCCTTGTTCTTTTGGAGGAGTGAGTGTTATTACTCCCGGCACAAATACCTCAAATCAAGTCGCTGTGCT
GTATCAAGGTGTAAACTGTACCGAGGTCCCCGTGGCTATTCACGCCGACCAGCTGACCCCAACATGGCGG
GTATACAGCACCGGTTCTAATGTATTCCAGACCAGAGCCGGCTGCCTCATTGGAGCCGAGTACGTGAACA
ACTCTTATGAATGTGATATACCGATTGGAGCAGGTATCTGCGCCTCTTATCAGACCCAGACAAAGAGCCA
CAGAAGGGCTAGGAGCGTGGCCTCCCAGTCCATAATCGCCTATACAATGTCACTGGGGGCTGAAAATTCA
GTGGCATACAGTAACAACTCTATCGCTATCCCCACAAATTTTACCATCTCTGTGACTACAGAGATCCTGC
CAGTGTCTATGACTAAAACCTCCGTGGACTGTACCATGTACATCTGTGGTGATAGCACCGAATGTTCCAA
CCTGCTCCTGCAGTACGGCAGCTTCTGCACACAGCTGAAGAGGGCACTGACAGGAATCGCCGTCGAACAG
GATAAGAACACTCAGGAGGTGTTTGCGCAGGTTAAGCAGATTTACAAGACGCCACCAATCAAGTACTTCG
GTGGGTTCAATTTCTCTCAAATTCTGCCTGATCCTTCTAAGCCATCTAAGCGGAGCTTTATAGAGGATTT
GCTCTTTAATAAGGTGACCCTCGCCGATGCTGGATTTATTAAGCAGTATGGCGACTGTTTGGGAGACATT
GCTGCTCGCGATCTGATATGTGCCCAGAAATTCAACGGGCTGACCGTACTCCCACCGCTGCTCACTGATG
AGATGATCGCACAATATACCAGCGCCCTGCTGGCCGGCACTATTACATCCGGCTGGACGTTCGGAGCAGG
AGCCGCACTGCAAATACCTTTTGCCATGCAGATGGCATATCGCTTCAATGGGATCGGGGTGACCCAGAAC
GTCCTGTACGAAAACCAGAAACTTATCGCTAACCAGTTCAATTCCGCCATTGGTAAAATCCAGGACAGCT
TGAGTTCCACAGCCAGCGCCCTCGGGAAATTGCAAGATGTAGTCAATCACAATGCACAAGCCCTGAATAC
TCTCGTCAAGCAACTGTCATCCAAGTTCGGTGCTATATCCTCCGTGCTGAATGATATCCTTAGTAGATTG
GATAAGGTGGAGGCAGAAGTCCAGATCGACCGGCTTATTACTGGAAGGCTGCAGAGTCTGCAGACGTACG
TCACGCAGCAGCTTATCAGAGCCGCCGAGATTAGAGCATCTGCGAATCTGGCTGCTACAAAGATGAGTGA
ATGCGTGCTCGGGCAATCAAAGCGGGTCGACTTTTGTGGGAAGGGGTACCACCTCATGAGCTTCCCCCAA
TCCGCCCCACATGGCGTTGTGTTCCTGCATGTTACTTACGTTCCCGCTCAAGAGAAGAACTTTACTACCG
CTCCGGCGATCTGCCACGACGGTAAGGCACACTTTCCACGCGAAGGCGTCTTTGTTAGCAATGGAACACA
CTGGTTTGTTACCCAGAGGAACTTTTATGAGCCCCAGATAATCACAACCGACAACACATTCGTATCTGGG
AACTGTGACGTAGTTATTGGGATCGTGAACAACACCGTGTACGATCCTCTCCAACCGGAACTTGACTCTT
TCAAGGAGGAACTGGATAAGTACTTTAAGAATCACACCTCACCCGATGTTGACCTCGGCGACATTTCAGG
AATTAATGCTAGCGTGGTGAACATCCAGAAAGAGATTGATAGACTTAACGAAGTGGCCAAGAACCTCAAC
GAATCACTTATTGACCTGCAGGAGCTGGGAAAATATGAGCAGTACATTAAATGGCCTTGGTACATTTGGC
TGGGCTTTATAGCAGGCCTGATCGCTATCGTCATGGTGACCATCATGCTTTGTTGTATGACTAGCTGCTG
CAGCTGCCTCAAGGGCTGTTGTAGCTGCGGCTCTTGCTGTAAATAATGATGAGGATCCAGATCTGCTGTG
CCTTCTAGTTGCCAGCCATCTGTTGTTTGCCCCTCCCCCGTGCCTTCCTTGACCCTGGAAGGTGCCACTC
CCACTGTCCTTTCCTAATAAAATGAGGAAATTGCATCGCATTGTCTGAGTAGGTGTCATTCTATTCTGGG
GGGTGGGGTGGGGCAGGACAGCAAGGGGGAGGATTGGGAAGACAATAGCAGGCATGCTGGGGATGCGGTG
GGCTCTATGGGTACCCAGGTGCTGAAGAATTGACCCGGTTCCTCCTGGGCCAGAAAGAAGCAGGCACATC
CCCTTCTCTGTGACACACCCTGTCCACGCCCCTGGTTCTTAGTTCCAGCCCCACTCATAGGACACTCATA
GCTCAGGAGGGCTCCGCCTTCAATCCCACCCGCTAAAGTACTTGGAGCGGTCTCTCCCTCCCTCATCAGC
CCACCAAACCAAACCTAGCCTCCAAGAGTGGGAAGAAATTAAAGCAAGATAGGCTATTAAGTGCAGAGGG
AGAGAAAATGCCTCCAACATGTGAGGAAGTAATGAGAGAAATCATAGAATTTTAAGGCCATGATTTAAGG
CCAATCGGAAAGAACATGTGAGCAAAAGGCCAGCAAAAGGCCAGGAACCGTAAAAAGGCCGCGTTGCTGG
CGTTTTTCCATAGGCTCCGCCCCCCTGACGAGCATCACAAAAATCGACGCTCAAGTCAGAGGTGGCGAAA
CCCGACAGGACTATAAAGATACCAGGCGTTTCCCCCTGGAAGCTCCCTCGTGCGCTCTCCTGTTCCGACC
CTGCCGCTTACCGGATACCTGTCCGCCTTTCTCCCTTCGGGAAGCGTGGCGCTTTCTCATAGCTCACGCT
GTAGGTATCTCAGTTCGGTGTAGGTCGTTCGCTCCAAGCTGGGCTGTGTGCACGAACCCCCCGTTCAGCC
CGACCGCTGCGCCTTATCCGGTAACTATCGTCTTGAGTCCAACCCGGTAAGACACGACTTATCGCCACTG
GCAGCAGCCACTGGTAACAGGATTAGCAGAGCGAGGTATGTAGGCGGTGCTACAGAGTTCTTGAAGTGGT
GGCCTAACTACGGCTACACTAGAAGAACAGTATTTGGTATCTGCGCTCTGCTGAAGCCAGTTACCTTCGG
AAAAAGAGTTGGTAGCTCTTGATCCGGCAAACAAACCACCGCTGGTAGCGGTGGTTTTTTTGTTTGCAAG
CAGCAGATTACGCGCAGAAAAAAAGGATCTCAAGAAGATCCTTTGATCTTTTCTACGGGGTCTGACGCTC
AGTGGAACGAAAACTCACGTTAAGGGATTTTGGTCATGAGATTATCAAAAAGGATCTTCACCTAGATCCT
TTTAAATTAAAAATGAAGTTTTAAATCAATCTAAAGTATATATGAGTAAACTTGGTCTGACAGTTACCAA
TGCTTAATCAGTGAGGCACCTATCTCAGCGATCTGTCTATTTCGTTCATCCATAGTTGCCTGACTCCCCG
TCGTGTAGATAACTACGATACGGGAGGGCTTACCATCTGGCCCCAGTGCTGCAATGATACCGCGAGACCC
ACGCTCACCGGCTCCAGATTTATCAGCAATAAACCAGCCAGCCGGAAGGGCCGAGCGCAGAAGTGGTCCT
GCAACTTTATCCGCCTCCATCCAGTCTATTAATTGTTGCCGGGAAGCTAGAGTAAGTAGTTCGCCAGTTA
ATAGTTTGCGCAACGTTGTTGCCATTGCTACAGGCATCGTGGTGTCACGCTCGTCGTTTGGTATGGCTTC
ATTCAGCTCCGGTTCCCAACGATCAAGGCGAGTTACATGATCCCCCATGTTGTGCAAAAAAGCGGTTAGC
TCCTTCGGTCCTCCGATCGTTGTCAGAAGTAAGTTGGCCGCAGTGTTATCACTCATGGTTATGGCAGCAC
TGCATAATTCTCTTACTGTCATGCCATCCGTAAGATGCTTTTCTGTGACTGGTGAGTACTCAACCAAGTC
ATTCTGAGAATAGTGTATGCGGCGACCGAGTTGCTCTTGCCCGGCGTCAATACGGGATAATACCGCGCCA
CATAGCAGAACTTTAAAAGTGCTCATCATTGGAAAACGTTCTTCGGGGCGAAAACTCTCAAGGATCTTAC
CGCTGTTGAGATCCAGTTCGATGTAACCCACTCGTGCACCCAACTGATCTTCAGCATCTTTTACTTTCAC
CAGCGTTTCTGGGTGAGCAAAAACAGGAAGGCAAAATGCCGCAAAAAAGGGAATAAGGGCGACACGGAAA
TGTTGAATACTCATACTCTTCCTTTTTCAATATTATTGAAGCATTTATCAGGGTTATTGTCTCATGAGCG
GATACATATTTGAATGTATTTAGAAAAATAAACAAATAGGGGTTCCGCGCACATTTCCCCGAAAAGTGCC
ACCTGACGTCCCAATGATTGCACCATATGCGGTGTGAAATACCGCACAGATGCGTAAGGAGAAAATACCG
CATCAGATTGGCTATTGGCCATTGCATACGTTGTATCCATATCATAATATGTACATTTATATTGGCTCAT
GTCCAACATTACCGCCATGTTGACATTGATTATTGACTAGTTATTAATAGTAATCAATTACGGGGTCATT
AGTTCATAGCCCATATATGGAGTTCCGCGTTACATAACTTACGGTAAATGGCCCGCCTGGCTGACCGCCC
AACGACCCCCGCCCATTGACGTCAATAATGACGTATGTTCCCATAGTAACGCCAATAGGGACTTTCCATT
GACGTCAATGGGTGGAGTATTTACGGTAAACTGCCCACTTGGCAGTACATCAAGTGTATCATATGCCAAG
TACGCCCCCTATTGACGTCAATGACGGTAAATGGCCCGCCTGGCATTATGCCCAGTACATGACCTTATGG
GACTTTCCTACTTGGCAGTACATCTACGTATTAGTCATCGCTATTACCATGGTGATGCGGTTTTGGCAGT
ACATCAATGGGCGTGGATAGCGGTTTGACTCACGGGGATTTCCAAGTCTCCACCCCATTGACGTCAATGG
GAGTTTGTTTTGGCACCAAAATCAACGGGACTTTCCAAAATGTCGTAACAACTCCGCCCCATTGACGCAA
ATGGGCGGTAGGCGTGTACGGTGGGAGGTCTATATAAGCAGAGCTCGTTTAGTGAACCGTCAGATCGCCT
GGAGACGCCATCCACGCTGTTTTGACCTCCATAGAAGACACCGGGACCGATCCAGCCTCCATCGGCTCGC
ATCTCTCCTTCACGCGCCCGCCGCCCTACCTGAGGCCGCCATCCACGCCGGTTGAGTCGCGTTCTGCCGC
CTCCCGCCTGTGGTGCCTCCTGAACTGCGTCCGCCGTCTAGGTAAGTTTAAAGCTCAGGTCGAGACCGGG
CCTTTGTCCGGCGCTCCCTTGGAGCCTACCTAGACTCAGCCGGCTCTCCACGCTTTGCCTGACCCTGCTT
GCTCAACTCTAGTTAACGGTGGAGGGCAGTGTAGTCTGAGCAGTACTCGTTGCTGCCGCGCGCGCCACCA
GACATAATAGCTGACAGACTAACAGACTGTTCCTTTCCATGGGTCTTTTCTGCAGTCACCGTCGTCGACA
CGTGTGATCAGATATCGCGGCCGCTCTAGA
Features (pLannotate 1.2.2; 10 found; start..end, strand, type, name):
      1..3753    +  CDS            S: SPIKE_SARS2 - Experimental evidence at protein level: Swiss-Prot protein existence level 1. [Spike glycoprotein]: May down-regulate host tetherin (BST2) by lysosomal degradation, thereby counteracting its antiviral activity. From Severe acute respiratory syndrome coronavirus 2 (2019-nCoV) (SARS-CoV-2).
   3776..4000    +  polyA_signal   bGH poly(A) signal: bovine growth hormone polyadenylation signal
   4415..5003    -  rep_origin     ori: high-copy-number ColE1/pMB1/pBR322/pUC origin of replication
   5174..6034    -  CDS            AmpR: β-lactamase; bla; confers resistance to ampicillin, carbenicillin, and related antibiotics
   6035..6139    -  promoter       AmpR promoter: bla
   6179..6236    +  misc_feature   bom (fragment): basis of mobility region from pBR322
   6322..6701    +  enhancer       CMV enhancer: human cytomegalovirus immediate early enhancer
   6702..6905    +  promoter       CMV promoter: human cytomegalovirus (CMV) immediate early promoter
   6994..7221    +  LTR            5' LTR (truncated) (fragment): truncated 5' long terminal repeat (LTR) from human T-cell leukemia virus (HTLV) type 1
   7225..7335    +  intron         CMV intron (fragment): modified intron A from human cytomegalovirus
