[The description below was written by a language model from this plasmid's Addgene catalogue record and pLannotate feature annotations shown in this document.]
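Description:
pDMJ2-SARS-CoV-2-Spike (XBB-5a) is a 7,380-nt mammalian expression plasmid built on the pDMJ2 backbone that drives transient expression of a synthetic SARS-CoV-2 spike glycoprotein for pseudotyping viral particles. It is propagated in E. coli through a high-copy ColE1/pUC-type origin and selected with ampicillin via a β-lactamase gene under its own bla promoter; a fragment of the pBR322 bom region is also annotated in the backbone. No mammalian selection marker or reporter appears in the feature table.

The expression cassette begins with the human cytomegalovirus immediate-early enhancer and promoter, followed by a fragment of the HTLV-1 5' LTR and a fragment of modified CMV intron A. These leader elements are commonly placed downstream of CMV promoters to improve transcript processing and translation. Because the plasmid is circular, they lie directly upstream of the spike open reading frame, which is annotated at the start of the sequence record and spans about 3.75 kb. It is terminated by the bovine growth hormone polyadenylation signal. No epitope tag is annotated.

The insert, made by gene synthesis, is a variant designated XBB-5a. It carries a large set of changes relative to the reference spike, including N-terminal domain deletions and substitutions, many receptor-binding domain substitutions (for example K417N, N460K, E484A, F486S, N501Y), and D614G, H655Y, N679K and P681H among others. The associated publication concerns computationally designed proteins that mimic antibody immune evasion in viral evolution. The stated purpose is to supply this spike as the envelope protein when producing pseudotyped virus; the packaging and reporter components needed for that must come from other plasmids, which the record does not specify.
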