Addgene plasmid #241125: pDMJ2-SARS-CoV-2-Spike (XBB-5a)
Purpose: Expresses SARS-CoV-2 spike (XBB-5a) protein for creating pseudotyped virus
Depositing lab: Jeremy Luban. Depositing organization: University of Massachusetts, Worcester. Publication: Computationally designed proteins mimic antibody immune evasion in viral evolution. Youssef N, Gurev S, Ghantous F, Brock KP, Jaimes JA, Thadani NN, Dauphin A, Sherman AC, Yurkovetskiy L, Soto D, Estanboulieh R, Kotzen B, Notin P, Kollasch AW, Cohen AA, Dross SE, Erasmus J, Fuller DH, Bjorkman PJ, Lemieux JE, Luban J, Seaman MS, Marks DS. Immunity. 2025 May 6:S1074-7613(25)00178-5. doi: 10.1016/j.immuni.2025.04.015. PubMed 40345199.
Backbone
  Vector backbone: pDMJ2
  Vector type: Mammalian Expression
Growth in bacteria
  Bacterial resistance: Ampicillin, 100 μg/mL
  Growth temperature: 37°C
  Growth strain: DH5alpha
  Copy number: High Copy
Gene/Insert
  Gene/Insert name: Spike (XBB-5a)
  Species: SARS-CoV-2
  Mutation: T19I,L24del,P25del,P26del,A27L,T76I,V83A,G142D,Y144del,H146Q,M153S,Q183E,V213E,G339H,R346T,L368I,S371F,S373P,S375F,T376A,D405N,R408S,K417N,N440K,V445P,G446S,N460K,Y473F,S477N,T478K,E484A,F486S,F490S,Q493R,Q498R,N501Y,Y505H,D614G,H655Y,N679K,P681H,N764K,D796Y,Q954H,N969K
  Entrez Gene: S (a.k.a. GU280_gp02, spike glycoprotein)
  Cloning method: Gene Synthesis
Terms and licenses: Academic/Nonprofit Terms; Industry Terms: Not Available to Industry
How to cite: pDMJ2-SARS-CoV-2-Spike (XBB-5a) was a gift from Jeremy Luban (Addgene plasmid # 241125 ; http://n2t.net/addgene:241125 ; RRID:Addgene_241125)
